>Addgene plasmid #50581 | pBUN411 | addgene full sequence | sequence record 311045 | Addgene NGS Result
GTTTACCCGCCAATATATCCTGTCAAACACTGATAGTTTAAACTGAAGGCGGGAAACGACAATCTGATCC
AAGCTCAAGCTAAGCTCACGTGACGGAATTAAGCTTAGTAATTCATCCAGGTCTCCAAGTTCTAGGATTT
TCAGAACTGCAACTTATTTTATCAAGGAATCTTTAAACATACGAACAGATCACTTAAAGTTCTTCTGAAG
CAACTTAAAGTTATCAGGCATGCATGGATCTTGGAGGAATCAGATGTGCAGTCAGGGACCATAGCACAAG
ACAGGCGTCTTCTACTGGTGCTACCAGCAAATGCTGGAAGCCGGGAACACTGGGTACGTTGGAAACCACG
TGATGTGAAGAAGTAAGATAAACTGTAGGAGAAAAGCATTTCGTAGTGGGCCATGAAGCCTTTCAGGACA
TGTATTGCAGTATGGGCCGGCCCATTACGCAATTGGACGACAACAAAGACTAGTATTAGTACCACCTCGG
CTATCCACATAGATCAAAGCTGATTTAAAAGAGTTGTGCAGATGATCCGTGGCGTGAGACCAACCCAGTG
GACATAAGCCTGTTCGGTTCGTAAGCTGTAATGCAAGTAGCGTATGCGCTCACGCAACTGGTCCAGAACC
TTGACCGAACGCAGCGGTGGTAACGGCGCAGTGGCGGTTTTCATGGCTTGTTATGACTGTTTTTTTGGGG
TACAGTCTATGCCTCGGGCATCCAAGCAGCAAGCGCGTTACGCCGTGGGTCGATGTTTGATGTTATGGAG
CAGCAACGATGTTACGCAGCAGGGCAGTCGCCCTAAAACAAAGTTAAACATCATGGGGGAAGCGGTGATC
GCCGAAGTATCGACTCAACTATCAGAGGTAGTTGGCGTCATCGAGCGCCATCTCGAACCGACGTTGCTGG
CCGTACATTTGTACGGCTCCGCAGTGGATGGCGGCCTGAAGCCACACAGTGATATTGATTTGCTGGTTAC
GGTGACCGTAAGGCTTGATGAAACAACGCGGCGAGCTTTGATCAACGACCTTTTGGAAACTTCGGCTTCC
CCTGGAGAGAGCGAGATTCTCCGCGCTGTAGAAGTCACCATTGTTGTGCACGACGACATCATTCCGTGGC
GTTATCCAGCTAAGCGCGAACTGCAATTTGGAGAATGGCAGCGCAATGACATTCTTGCAGGTATCTTCGA
GCCAGCCACGATCGACATTGATCTGGCTATCTTGCTGACAAAAGCAAGAGAACATAGCGTTGCCTTGGTA
GGTCCAGCGGCGGAGGAACTCTTTGATCCGGTTCCTGAACAGGATCTATTTGAGGCGCTAAATGAAACCT
TAACGCTATGGAACTCGCCGCCCGACTGGGCTGGCGATGAGCGAAATGTAGTGCTTACGTTGTCCCGCAT
TTGGTACAGCGCAGTAACCGGCAAAATCGCGCCGAAGGATGTCGCTGCCGACTGGGCAATGGAGCGCCTG
CCGGCCCAGTATCAGCCCGTCATACTTGAAGCTAGACAGGCTTATCTTGGACAAGAAGAAGATCGCTTGG
CCTCGCGCGCAGATCAGTTGGAAGAATTTGTCCACTACGTGAAAGGCGAGATCACCAAGGTAGTCGGCAA
ATAATGTCTAGCTAGAAATTCGTTCAAGCCGACGCCGCTTCGCGGCGCGGCTTAACTCAAGCGTTAGATG
CACTAAGCACATAATTGCTCACAGCCAAACTATCAGGTCAAGTCTGCTTTTATTATTTTTAAGCGTGCAT
AATAAGCCGGTCTCGGTTTTAGAGCTAGAAATAGCAAGTTAAAATAAGGCTAGTCCGTTATCAACTTGAA
AAAGTGGCACCGAGTCGGTGCTTTTTTTTTTCGTTTTGCATTGAGTTTTCTCCGTCGCATGTTTGCAGTT
TTATTTTCCGTTTTGCATTGAAATTTCTCCGTCTCATGTTTGCAGCGTGTTCAAAAAGTACGCAGCTGTA
TTTCACTTATTTACGGCGCCACATTTTCATGCCGTTTGTGCCAACTATCCCGAGCTAGTGAATACAGCTT
GGCTTCACACAACACTGGTGACCCGCTGACCTGCTCGTACCTCGTACCGTCGTACGGCACAGCATTTGGA
ATTAAAGGGTGTGATCGATACTGCTTGCTGCTAAGCTTGATATCGAATTCCTGCAGTGCAGCGTGACCCG
GTCGTGCCCCTCTCTAGAGATAATGAGCATTGCATGTCTAAGTTATAAAAAATTACCACATATTTTTTTT
GTCACACTTGTTTGAAGTGCAGTTTATCTATCTTTATACATATATTTAAACTTTACTCTACGAATAATAT
AATCTATAGTACTACAATAATATCAGTGTTTTAGAGAATCATATAAATGAACAGTTAGACATGGTCTAAA
GGACAATTGAGTATTTTGACAACAGGACTCTACAGTTTTATCTTTTTAGTGTGCATGTGTTCTCCTTTTT
TTTTGCAAATAGCTTCACCTATATAATACTTCATCCATTTTATTAGTACATCCATTTAGGGTTTAGGGTT
AATGGTTTTTATAGACTAATTTTTTTAGTACATCTATTTTATTCTATTTTAGCCTCTAAATTAAGAAAAC
TAAAACTCTATTTTAGTTTTTTTATTTAATAATTTAGATATAAAATAGAATAAAATAAAGTGACTAAAAA
TTAAACAAATACCCTTTAAGAAATTAAAAAAACTAAGGAAACATTTTTCTTGTTTCGAGTAGATAATGCC
AGCCTGTTAAACGCCGTCGACGAGTCTAACGGACACCAACCAGCGAACCAGCAGCGTCGCGTCGGGCCAA
GCGAAGCAGACGGCACGGCATCTCTGTCGCTGCCTCTGGACCCCTCTCGAGAGTTCCGCTCCACCCTCTC
GAGAGTTCCGCTCCACCGTTGGACTTGCGTGGCGGAGCGGCAGACGTGAGCCGGCACGGCAGGCGGCCTC
CTCCTCCTCTCACGGCACCGGCAGCTACGGGGGATTCCTTTCCCACCGCTCCTTCGCTTTCCCTTCCTCG
CCCGCCGTAATAAATAGACACCCCCTCCACACCCTCTTTCCCCAACCTCGTGTTGTTCGGAGCGCACACA
CACACAACCAGATCTCCCCCAAATCCACCCGTCGGCACCTCCGCTTCAAGGTACGCCGCTCGTCCTCCCC
CCCCCCCCCTCTCTACCTTCTCTAGATCGGCGTTCCGGTCCATGGTTAGGGCCCGGTAGTTCTACTTCTG
TTCATGTTTGTGTTAGATCCGTGTTTGTGTTAGATCCGTGCTGCTAGCGTTCGTACACGGATGCGACCTG
TACGTCAGACACGTTCTGATTGCTAACTTGCCAGTGTTTCTCTTTGGGGAATCCTGGGATGGCTCTAGCC
GTTCCGCAGACGGGATCGATTTCATGATTTTTTTTGTTTCGTTGCATAGGGTTTGGTTTGCCCTTTTCCT
TTATTTCAATATATGCCGTGCACTTGTTTGTCGGGTCATCTTTTCATGCTTTTTTTTGTCTTGGTTGTGA
TGATGTGGTCTGGTTGGGCGGTCGTTCTAGATCGGAGTAGAATTCTGTTTCAAACTACCTGGTGGATTTA
TTAATTTTGGATCTGTATGTGTGTGCCATACATATTCATAGTTACGAATTGAAGATGATGGATGGAAATA
TCGATCTAGGATAGGTATACATGTTGATGCGGGTTTTACTGATGCATATACAGAGATGCTTTTTGTTCGC
TTGGTTGTGATGATGTGGTGTGGTTGGGCGGTCGTTCATTCGTTCTAGATCGGAGTAGAATACTGTTTCA
AACTACCTGGTGTATTTATTAATTTTGGAACTGTATGTGTGTGTCATACATCTTCATAGTTACGAGTTTA
AGATGGATGGAAATATCGATCTAGGATAGGTATACATGTTGATGTGGGTTTTACTGATGCATATACATGA
TGGCATATGCAGCATCTATTCATATGCTCTAACCTTGAGTACCTATCTATTATAATAAACAAGTATGTTT
TATAATTATTTTGATCTTGATATACTTGGATGATGGCATATGCAGCAGCTATATGTGGATTTTTTTAGCC
CTGCCTTCATACGCTATTTATTTGCTTGGTACTGTTTCTTTTGTCGATGCTCACCCTGTTGTTTGGTGTT
ACTTCTGCAGCCCGGGGGATCCCCAATACTTGTATGGCCGCGGCCGCTCTAGATGGATTACAAGGACCAC
GACGGGGATTACAAGGACCACGACATTGATTACAAGGATGATGATGACAAGATGGCTCCGAAGAAGAAGA
GGAAGGTTGGCATCCACGGGGTGCCAGCTGCTGACAAGAAGTACTCGATCGGCCTCGATATTGGGACTAA
CTCTGTTGGCTGGGCCGTGATCACCGACGAGTACAAGGTGCCCTCAAAGAAGTTCAAGGTCCTGGGCAAC
ACCGATCGGCATTCCATCAAGAAGAATCTCATTGGCGCTCTCCTGTTCGACAGCGGCGAGACGGCTGAGG
CTACGCGGCTCAAGCGCACCGCCCGCAGGCGGTACACGCGCAGGAAGAATCGCATCTGCTACCTGCAGGA
GATTTTCTCCAACGAGATGGCGAAGGTTGACGATTCTTTCTTCCACAGGCTGGAGGAGTCATTCCTCGTG
GAGGAGGATAAGAAGCACGAGCGGCATCCAATCTTCGGCAACATTGTCGACGAGGTTGCCTACCACGAGA
AGTACCCTACGATCTACCATCTGCGGAAGAAGCTCGTGGACTCCACAGATAAGGCGGACCTCCGCCTGAT
CTACCTCGCTCTGGCCCACATGATTAAGTTCAGGGGCCATTTCCTGATCGAGGGGGATCTCAACCCGGAC
AATAGCGATGTTGACAAGCTGTTCATCCAGCTCGTGCAGACGTACAACCAGCTCTTCGAGGAGAACCCCA
TTAATGCGTCAGGCGTCGACGCGAAGGCTATCCTGTCCGCTAGGCTCTCGAAGTCTCGGCGCCTCGAGAA
CCTGATCGCCCAGCTGCCGGGCGAGAAGAAGAACGGCCTGTTCGGGAATCTCATTGCGCTCAGCCTGGGG
CTCACGCCCAACTTCAAGTCGAATTTCGATCTCGCTGAGGACGCCAAGCTGCAGCTCTCCAAGGACACAT
ACGACGATGACCTGGATAACCTCCTGGCCCAGATCGGCGATCAGTACGCGGACCTGTTCCTCGCTGCCAA
GAATCTGTCGGACGCCATCCTCCTGTCTGATATTCTCAGGGTGAACACCGAGATTACGAAGGCTCCGCTC
TCAGCCTCCATGATCAAGCGCTACGACGAGCACCATCAGGATCTGACCCTCCTGAAGGCGCTGGTCAGGC
AGCAGCTCCCCGAGAAGTACAAGGAGATCTTCTTCGATCAGTCGAAGAACGGCTACGCTGGGTACATTGA
CGGCGGGGCCTCTCAGGAGGAGTTCTACAAGTTCATCAAGCCGATTCTGGAGAAGATGGACGGCACGGAG
GAGCTGCTGGTGAAGCTCAATCGCGAGGACCTCCTGAGGAAGCAGCGGACATTCGATAACGGCAGCATCC
CACACCAGATTCATCTCGGGGAGCTGCACGCTATCCTGAGGAGGCAGGAGGACTTCTACCCTTTCCTCAA
GGATAACCGCGAGAAGATCGAGAAGATTCTGACTTTCAGGATCCCGTACTACGTCGGCCCACTCGCTAGG
GGCAACTCCCGCTTCGCTTGGATGACCCGCAAGTCAGAGGAGACGATCACGCCGTGGAACTTCGAGGAGG
TGGTCGACAAGGGCGCTAGCGCTCAGTCGTTCATCGAGAGGATGACGAATTTCGACAAGAACCTGCCAAA
TGAGAAGGTGCTCCCTAAGCACTCGCTCCTGTACGAGTACTTCACAGTCTACAACGAGCTGACTAAGGTG
AAGTATGTGACCGAGGGCATGAGGAAGCCGGCTTTCCTGTCTGGGGAGCAGAAGAAGGCCATCGTGGACC
TCCTGTTCAAGACCAACCGGAAGGTCACGGTTAAGCAGCTCAAGGAGGACTACTTCAAGAAGATTGAGTG
CTTCGATTCGGTCGAGATCTCTGGCGTTGAGGACCGCTTCAACGCCTCCCTGGGGACCTACCACGATCTC
CTGAAGATCATTAAGGATAAGGACTTCCTGGACAACGAGGAGAATGAGGATATCCTCGAGGACATTGTGC
TGACACTCACTCTGTTCGAGGACCGGGAGATGATCGAGGAGCGCCTGAAGACTTACGCCCATCTCTTCGA
TGACAAGGTCATGAAGCAGCTCAAGAGGAGGAGGTACACCGGCTGGGGGAGGCTGAGCAGGAAGCTCATC
AACGGCATTCGGGACAAGCAGTCCGGGAAGACGATCCTCGACTTCCTGAAGAGCGATGGCTTCGCGAACC
GCAATTTCATGCAGCTGATTCACGATGACAGCCTCACATTCAAGGAGGATATCCAGAAGGCTCAGGTGAG
CGGCCAGGGGGACTCGCTGCACGAGCATATCGCGAACCTCGCTGGCTCGCCAGCTATCAAGAAGGGGATT
CTGCAGACCGTGAAGGTTGTGGACGAGCTGGTGAAGGTCATGGGCAGGCACAAGCCTGAGAACATCGTCA
TTGAGATGGCCCGGGAGAATCAGACCACGCAGAAGGGCCAGAAGAACTCACGCGAGAGGATGAAGAGGAT
CGAGGAGGGCATTAAGGAGCTGGGGTCCCAGATCCTCAAGGAGCACCCGGTGGAGAACACGCAGCTGCAG
AATGAGAAGCTCTACCTGTACTACCTCCAGAATGGCCGCGATATGTATGTGGACCAGGAGCTGGATATTA
ACAGGCTCAGCGATTACGACGTCGATCATATCGTTCCACAGTCATTCCTGAAGGATGACTCCATTGACAA
CAAGGTCCTCACCAGGTCGGACAAGAACCGGGGCAAGTCTGATAATGTTCCTTCAGAGGAGGTCGTTAAG
AAGATGAAGAACTACTGGCGCCAGCTCCTGAATGCCAAGCTGATCACGCAGCGGAAGTTCGATAACCTCA
CAAAGGCTGAGAGGGGCGGGCTCTCTGAGCTGGACAAGGCGGGCTTCATCAAGAGGCAGCTGGTCGAGAC
ACGGCAGATCACTAAGCACGTTGCGCAGATTCTCGACTCACGGATGAACACTAAGTACGATGAGAATGAC
AAGCTGATCCGCGAGGTGAAGGTCATCACCCTGAAGTCAAAGCTCGTCTCCGACTTCAGGAAGGATTTCC
AGTTCTACAAGGTTCGGGAGATCAACAATTACCACCATGCCCATGACGCGTACCTGAACGCGGTGGTCGG
CACAGCTCTGATCAAGAAGTACCCAAAGCTCGAGAGCGAGTTCGTGTACGGGGACTACAAGGTTTACGAT
GTGAGGAAGATGATCGCCAAGTCGGAGCAGGAGATTGGCAAGGCTACCGCCAAGTACTTCTTCTACTCTA
ACATTATGAATTTCTTCAAGACAGAGATCACTCTGGCCAATGGCGAGATCCGGAAGCGCCCCCTCATCGA
GACGAACGGCGAGACGGGGGAGATCGTGTGGGACAAGGGCAGGGATTTCGCGACCGTCAGGAAGGTTCTC
TCCATGCCACAAGTGAATATCGTCAAGAAGACAGAGGTCCAGACTGGCGGGTTCTCTAAGGAGTCAATTC
TGCCTAAGCGGAACAGCGACAAGCTCATCGCCCGCAAGAAGGACTGGGATCCGAAGAAGTACGGCGGGTT
CGACAGCCCCACTGTGGCCTACTCGGTCCTGGTTGTGGCGAAGGTTGAGAAGGGCAAGTCCAAGAAGCTC
AAGAGCGTGAAGGAGCTGCTGGGGATCACGATTATGGAGCGCTCCAGCTTCGAGAAGAACCCGATCGATT
TCCTGGAGGCGAAGGGCTACAAGGAGGTGAAGAAGGACCTGATCATTAAGCTCCCCAAGTACTCACTCTT
CGAGCTGGAGAACGGCAGGAAGCGGATGCTGGCTTCCGCTGGCGAGCTGCAGAAGGGGAACGAGCTGGCT
CTGCCGTCCAAGTATGTGAACTTCCTCTACCTGGCCTCCCACTACGAGAAGCTCAAGGGCAGCCCCGAGG
ACAACGAGCAGAAGCAGCTGTTCGTCGAGCAGCACAAGCATTACCTCGACGAGATCATTGAGCAGATTTC
CGAGTTCTCCAAGCGCGTGATCCTGGCCGACGCGAATCTGGATAAGGTCCTCTCCGCGTACAACAAGCAC
CGCGACAAGCCAATCAGGGAGCAGGCTGAGAATATCATTCATCTCTTCACCCTGACGAACCTCGGCGCCC
CTGCTGCTTTCAAGTACTTCGACACAACTATCGATCGCAAGAGGTACACAAGCACTAAGGAGGTCCTGGA
CGCGACCCTCATCCACCAGTCGATTACCGGCCTCTACGAGACGCGCATCGACCTGTCTCAGCTCGGGGGC
GACAAGCGGCCAGCGGCGACGAAGAAGGCGGGGCAGGCGAAGAAGAAGAAGTGAGCTCAGGCCTCCATAC
AAGTATTGGGGATCCGAATTTCCCCGATCGTTCAAACATTTGGCAATAAAGTTTCTTAAGATTGAATCCT
GTTGCCGGTCTTGCGATGATTATCATATAATTTCTGTTGAATTACGTTAAGCATGTAATAATTAACATGT
AATGCATGACGTTATTTATGAGATGGGTTTTTATGATTAGAGTCCCGCAATTATACATTTAATACGCGAT
AGAAAACAAAATATAGCGCGCAAACTAGGATAAATTATCGCGCGCGGTGTCATCTATGTTACTAGATCGG
GAATTCACTGGCCGTCGTTTTACAACGTCGTGACTGGGAAAACCCTGGCGTTACCCAACTTAATCGCCTT
GCAGCACATCCCCCTTTCGCCAGGGGTACCGAGCTCTAGAATTCGAGGCGGTTTGCGTATTGGCTAGAGC
AGCTTGCCAACATGGTGGAGCACGACACTCTCGTCTACTCCAAGAATATCAAAGATACAGTCTCAGAAGA
CCAAAGGGCTATTGAGACTTTTCAACAAAGGGTAATATCGGGAAACCTCCTCGGATTCCATTGCCCAGCT
ATCTGTCACTTCATCAAAAGGACAGTAGAAAAGGAAGGTGGCACCTACAAATGCCATCATTGCGATAAAG
GAAAGGCTATCGTTCAAGATGCCTCTGCCGACAGTGGTCCCAAAGATGGACCCCCACCCACGAGGAGCAT
CGTGGAAAAAGAAGACGTTCCAACCACGTCTTCAAAGCAAGTGGATTGATGTGAACATGGTGGAGCACGA
CACTCTCGTCTACTCCAAGAATATCAAAGATACAGTCTCAGAAGACCAAAGGGCTATTGAGACTTTTCAA
CAAAGGGTAATATCGGGAAACCTCCTCGGATTCCATTGCCCAGCTATCTGTCACTTCATCAAAAGGACAG
TAGAAAAGGAAGGTGGCACCTACAAATGCCATCATTGCGATAAAGGAAAGGCTATCGTTCAAGATGCCTC
TGCCGACAGTGGTCCCAAAGATGGACCCCCACCCACGAGGAGCATCGTGGAAAAAGAAGACGTTCCAACC
ACGTCTTCAAAGCAAGTGGATTGATGTGATATCTCCACTGACGTAAGGGATGACGCACAATCCCACTATC
CTTCGCAAGACCCTTCCTCTATATAAGGAAGTTCATTTCATTTGGAGAGGACACGCTGAAATCACCAGTC
TCTCTCTACAAATCTATCTCTCTCGAGTCTACCATGAGCCCAGAACGACGCCCGGCCGACATCCGCCGTG
CCACCGAGGCGGACATGCCGGCGGTCTGCACCATCGTCAACCACTACATCGAGACAAGCACGGTCAACTT
CCGTACCGAGCCGCAGGAACCGCAGGAGTGGACGGACGACCTCGTCCGTCTGCGGGAGCGCTATCCCTGG
CTCGTCGCCGAGGTGGACGGCGAGGTCGCCGGCATCGCCTACGCGGGCCCCTGGAAGGCACGCAACGCCT
ACGACTGGACGGCCGAGTCGACCGTGTACGTCTCCCCCCGCCACCAGCGGACGGGACTGGGCTCCACGCT
CTACACCCACCTGCTGAAGTCCCTGGAGGCACAGGGCTTCAAGAGCGTGGTCGCTGTCATCGGGCTGCCC
AACGACCCGAGCGTGCGCATGCACGAGGCGCTCGGATATGCCCCCCGCGGCATGCTGCGGGCGGCCGGCT
TCAAGCACGGGAACTGGCATGACGTGGGTTTCTGGCAGCTGGACTTCAGCCTGCCGGTACCGCCCCGTCC
GGTCCTGCCCGTCACCGAGATTTGACTCGAGTTTCTCCATAATAATGTGTGAGTAGTTCCCAGATAAGGG
AATTAGGGTTCCTATAGGGTTTCGCTCATGTGTTGAGCATATAAGAAACCCTTAGTATGTATTTGTATTT
GTAAAATACTTCTATCAATAAAATTTCTAATTCCTAAAACCAAAATCCAGTACTAAAATCCAGATCCCCC
GAATTAATTCGGCGTTAATTCAGTACATTAAAAACGTCCGCAATGTGTTATTAAGTTGTCACTAGTCAGG
TTAACTCAATTCGGCGTTAATTCAGTACATTAAAAACGTCCGCAATGTGTTATTAAGTTGTCTAAGCGTC
AATTTGTTTACACCACAATATATCCTGCCACCAGCCAGCCAACAGCTCCCCGACCGGCAGCTCGGCACAA
AATCACCACTCGATACAGGCAGCCCATCAGTCCGGGACGGCGTCAGCGGGAGAGCCGTTGTAAGGCGGCA
GACTTTGCTCATGTTACCGATGCTATTCGGAAGAACGGCAACTAAGCTGCCGGGTTTGAAACACGGATGA
TCTCGCGGAGGGTAGCATGTTGATTGTAACGATGACAGAGCGTTGCTGCCTGTGATCACTTAAGTAACTA
ACTAACAGGAAGAGTTTGTAGAAACGCAAAAAGGCCATCCGTCAGGATGGCCTTCTGCTTAGTTTGATGC
CTGGCAGTTTATGGCGGGCGTCCTGCCCGCCACCCTCCGGGCCGTTGCTTCACAACGTTCAAATCCGCTC
CCGGCGGATTTGTCCTACTCAGGAGAGCGTTCACCGACAAACAACAGATAAAACGAAAGGCCCAGTCTTC
CGACTGAGCCTTTCGTTTTATTTGATGCCTGGCAGTTCCCTACTCTCGCTTAGTAGTTAGACGTCCCCGA
GATCCATGCTAGACCATGAATCCAGAAGCCCGAGAGGTTGCCGCCTTTCGGGCTTTTTCTTTTTCAAAAA
AAAAAATTTATAAAACGATCTGTTGCGGCCGGCCGCCGGGTTGTGGGCAAAGGCGCTCGACGGTGGGCAA
CCGCTTGCGGTTGTCCACGGGCGGAGCCGGTGCGCGTAGCGCATTGTCCACAAGCCAAGGGCGACCAATA
ATTGATATATATATTCATAATTGAAAAGCTAATTGAACATACTACTTGCTGTAACTACTTGCCGGAGCGA
GGGGTGTTTGCAAGCTGTTGATCTGAAAGGGCTATTAGCGTTCTCACGTGCCTTTTTGATTAGCGATTTC
ACGTGACCTTATTAGCGATTTCACGTACTCCGATTAGCGATTTCACGTACCCTGATTAGCGATTTCACGT
GGATAGTTTTTGGAGCGGGCCGGAAAGCCCCGTGAATCAAGGCTTTGCGGGGCATTAGCGGTTTCACGTG
GATAACTACCCTCTATCCACAGGCTTCCGGGGATAAAAAAGCCCGCTCGACGGCGGGCTGTTGGATGGGG
ATCTAGCGGTAATACGGTTATCCACAGAATCAGGGGATAACGCAGGAAAGAACATGTGAGCAAAAGGCCA
GCAAAAGGCCAGGAACCGTAAAAAGGCCGCGTTGCTGGCGTTTTTCCATAGGCTCCGCCCCCCTGACGAG
CATCACAAAAATCGACGCTCAAGTCAGAGGTGGCGAAACCCGACAGGACTATAAAGATACCAGGCGTTTC
CCCCTGGAAGCTCCCTCGTGCGCTCTCCTGTTCCGACCCTGCCGCTTACCGGATACCTGTCCGCCTTTCT
CCCTTCGGGAAGCGTGGCGCTTTCTCATAGCTCACGCTGTAGGTATCTCAGTTCGGTGTAGGTCGTTCGC
TCCAAGCTGGGCTGTGTGCACGAACCCCCCGTTCAGCCCGACCGCTGCGCCTTATCCGGTAACTATCGTC
TTGAGTCCAACCCGGTAAGACACGACTTATCGCCACTGGCAGCAGCCACTGGTAACAGGATTAGCAGAGC
GAGGTATGTAGGCGGTGCTACAGAGTTCTTGAAGTGGTGGCCTAACTACGGCTACACTAGAAGAACAGTA
TTTGGTATCTGCGCTCTGCTGAAGCCAGTTACCTTCGGAAAAAGAGTTGGTAGCTCTTGATCCGGCAAAC
AAACCACCGCTGGTAGCGGTGGTTTTTTTGTTTGCAAGCAGCAGATTACGCGCAGAAAAAAAGGATCTCA
AGAAGATCCTTTGATCTTTTCTACGGGGTCTGACGCTCAGTGGAACGGGGCCCAATCTGAATAATGTTAC
AACCAATTAACCAATTCTGATTAGAAAAACTCATCGAGCATCAAATGAAACTGCAATTTATTCATATCAG
GATTATCAATACCATATTTTTGAAAAAGCCGTTTCTGTAATGAAGGAGAAAACTCACCGAGGCAGTTCCA
TAGGATGGCAAGATCCTGGTATCGGTCTGCGATTCCGACTCGTCCAACATCAATACAACCTATTAATTTC
CCCTCGTCAAAAATAAGGTTATCAAGTGAGAAATCACCATGAGTGACGACTGAATCCGGTGAGAATGGCA
AAAGTTTATGCATTTCTTTCCAGACTTGTTCAACAGGCCAGCCATTACGCTCGTCATCAAAATCACTCGC
ATCAACCAAACCGTTATTCATTCGTGATTGCGCCTGAGCGAGACGAAATACGCGATCGCTGTTAAAAGGA
CAATTACAAACAGGAATCGAATGCAACCGGCGCAGGGACACTGCCAGCGCATCAACAATATTTTCACCTG
AATCAGGATATTCTTCTAATACCTGGAATGCTGTTTTTCCGGGGATCGCAGTGGTGAGTAACCATGCATC
ATCAGGAGTACGGATAAAATGCTTGATGGTCGGAAGAGGCATAAATTCCGTCAGCCAGTTTAGTCTGACC
ATCTCATCTGTAACATCATTGGCAACGCTACCTTTGCCATGTTTCAGAAACAACTCTGGCGCATCGGGCT
TCCCATACAAGCGATAGATTGTCGCACCTGATTGCCCGACATTATCGCGAGCCCATTTATACCCATATAA
ATCAGCATCCATGTTGGAATTTAATCGCGGCCTCGACGTTTCCCGTTGAATATGGCTCATAACACCCCTT
GTATTACTGTTTATGTAAGCAGACAGTTTTATTGTTCATGATGATATATTTTTATCTTGTGCAATGTAAC
ATCAGAGATTTTGAGACACGGGCCAGAGCTGCAGTTTGATCCCGAGGGGAACCCTGTGGTTGACATGCAC
ATACAAATGGACGAACGGATAAACCTTTTCACGCCCTTTTAAATATCCGTTATTCTAATAAACGCTCTTT
TCTCTTAG
Features (pLannotate 1.2.2; 20 found; start..end, strand, type, name):
      1..25      -  misc_feature   RB T-DNA repeat: right border repeat from nopaline C58 T-DNA
    164..543     +  promoter       OsU3 promoter: Oryza sativa (rice) snRNA U3 promoter
    561..584     +  promoter       Pc promoter (fragment): intI1 (promoter lies within the coding sequence); class 1 integron promoter
    760..816     +  CDS            GmR (fragment): gentamycin acetyltransferase; aacC1; confers resistance to gentamycin
    827..1614    +  CDS            SmR (fragment): aminoglycoside adenylyltransferase (Murphy, 1985); aadA; confers resistance to spectinomycin and streptomycin
   1766..1841    +  misc_RNA       gRNA scaffold: guide RNA scaffold for the Streptococcus pyogenes CRISPR/Cas9 system
   2151..4140    +  promoter       Ubi promoter: maize polyubiquitin gene promoter
   4228..4247    +  CDS            2xFLAG (fragment): two tandem FLAG® epitope tags
   4303..8403    +  CDS            cas9: CAS9_STRP1 - Also known as csn1 From Streptococcus pyogenes serotype M1.
   8496..8748    +  terminator     NOS terminator: nopaline synthase terminator and poly(A) signal
   8753..8843    +  CDS            lacZα (fragment): LacZα fragment of β-galactosidase; lacZ fragment
   8973..9649    +  promoter       CaMV 35S promoter (enhanced): cauliflower mosaic virus 35S promoter with a duplicated enhancer region
   9694..10242   +  CDS            bar: PAT_STRHY - Experimental evidence at protein level: Swiss-Prot protein existence level 1. Inactivates phosphinothricin (PPT) by transfer of an acetyl group from acetyl CoA. Can also acetylate demethylphosphinothricin but not PTT or glutamate. This enzyme is an effector of phosphinothricin tripeptide (PTT or bialaphos) resistance. From Streptomyces hygroscopicus. Introduced by genetic manipulation and expressed in glufosinate-tolerant maize by Dekalb Genetics.
  10252..10426   +  polyA_signal   CaMV poly(A) signal: cauliflower mosaic virus polyadenylation signal
  10576..10600   -  misc_feature   LB T-DNA repeat: left border repeat from nopaline C58 T-DNA
  10879..10906   -  terminator     rrnB T2 terminator: transcription terminator T2 from the E. coli rrnB gene
  11038..11081   +  terminator     rrnB T1 terminator: Escherichia coli rrnB; transcription terminator T1 from the E. coli rrnB gene
  11253..11688   -  rep_origin     pSa ori: origin of replication from bacterial plasmid pSa
  11803..12391   -  rep_origin     ori: high-copy-number ColE1/pMB1/pBR322/pUC origin of replication
  12481..13290   -  CDS            KanR: aminoglycoside phosphotransferase; aph(3')-Ia; confers resistance to kanamycin in bacteria or G418 (Geneticin®) in eukaryotes
