[The description below was written by a language model from this plasmid's Addgene catalogue record and pLannotate feature annotations shown in this document.]
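Description:
pBUN411 is a pGreen-like binary vector for Agrobacterium-mediated CRISPR/Cas9 genome editing and gene regulation in plants. Its use of maize and rice regulatory elements suggests it is aimed at monocots, although the record does not name target species. The backbone outside the T-DNA carries a high-copy ColE1/pUC-type origin for propagation in E. coli, the pSa origin typical of pGreen vectors (which generally depends on replication functions supplied in trans in Agrobacterium), a kanamycin resistance gene (aph(3')-Ia), and rrnB terminators.

Between the nopaline-type right and left T-DNA borders lie three units. Next to the right border, the rice U3 snRNA promoter (a Pol III promoter) is separated from the S. pyogenes gRNA scaffold by a bacterial spectinomycin/streptomycin resistance cassette (aadA with an integron Pc promoter fragment). This arrangement explains the dual kanamycin plus spectinomycin selection of the parental plasmid. The cassette appears to be a placeholder that is lost when a target sequence is inserted, although the record does not state the cloning method. The second unit is a maize codon-optimized Cas9 driven by the maize ubiquitin (Ubi1) promoter and ended by the NOS terminator. It carries an N-terminal 3×FLAG tag and nuclear localization signals at both ends. The feature table detects only a FLAG fragment and does not annotate the NLSs. The third unit is the bar gene (phosphinothricin acetyltransferase) under an enhanced CaMV 35S promoter with the CaMV poly(A) signal, which allows glufosinate/bialaphos selection of transformed plant tissue.

The plasmid is part of a toolkit for multiplex plant genome editing, serving as the recipient vector into which one or more guide sequences are introduced.
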