Addgene plasmid #50581: pBUN411
Purpose: CRISPR/Cas based plant genome editing and gene regulation; expresses 3×FLAG-NLS-zCas9-NLS, gRNA scaffold for insertion of target sequence (OsU3 promoter), Bar resistance
Depositing lab: Qi-Jun Chen. Publication: A CRISPR/Cas9 toolkit for multiplex genome editing in plants. Xing HL, Dong L, Wang ZP, Zhang HY, Han CY, Liu B, Wang XC, Chen QJ. BMC Plant Biol. 2014 Nov 29;14(1):327. 10.1186/s12870-014-0327-y PubMed 25432517.
Backbone
  Vector backbone: pGreen-like binary vector
  Backbone manufacturer: Mullineaux Lab, see http://www.pgreen.ac.uk/
  Vector type: CRISPR ; Plant expression
  Selectable markers: Bar
Growth in bacteria
  Bacterial resistance: Kanamycin and Spectinomycin, 50 & 50 μg/mL
  Growth temperature: 37°C
  Growth strain: DH5alpha
  Copy number: High Copy
Gene/Insert 1
  Gene/Insert name: 3×FLAG-NLS-zCas9-NLS (alt name: Cas9)
  Species: Synthetic
  Mutation: maize codon optimized
  Promoter: Ubi1p
  Tag / fusion protein: 3xFLAG (N terminal on insert); NLS (N terminal on insert); NLS (C terminal on insert)
  Cloning method: Unknown
  Sequencing primers: 5′ hSpCas9-R1, CGCTCGTGCTTCTTATCCTC
Gene/Insert 2
  Gene/Insert name: gRNA scaffold
  Species: Synthetic
  Promoter: OsU3p
  Cloning method: Unknown
  Sequencing primers: 5′ RB-F1, ggataaaccttttcacgccc
Terms and licenses: Academic/Nonprofit Terms; Industry Terms: Not Available to Industry
How to cite: pBUN411 was a gift from Qi-Jun Chen (Addgene plasmid # 50581 ; http://n2t.net/addgene:50581 ; RRID:Addgene_50581)
