>Addgene plasmid #50581 | pBUN411 | addgene partial sequence | sequence record 76848 | hSpCas9-R1 5'-CGCTCGTGCTTCTTATCCTC-3'
GCCTGTGGAAGAAAGAATCGTCAACCTTCGCCATCTCGTTGGAGAAAATCTCCTGCAGGTAGCAGATGCG
ATTCTTCCTGCGCGTGTACCGCCTGCGGGCGGTGCGCTTGAGCCGCGTAGCCTCAGCCGTCTCGCCGCTG
TCGAACAGGAGAGCGCCAATGAGATTCTTCTTGATGGAATGCCGATCGGTGTTGCCCAGGACCTTGAACT
TCTTTGAGGGCACCTTGTACTCGTCGGTGATCACGGCCCAGCCAACAGAGTTAGTCCCAATATCGAGGCC
GATCGAGTACTTCTTGTCAGCAGCTGGCACCCCGTGGATGCCAACCTTCCTCTTCTTCTTCGGAGCCATC
TTGTCATCATCATCCTTGTAATCAATGTCGTGGTCCTTGTAATCCCCGTCGTGGTCCTTGTAATCCATCT
AGAGCGGCCGCGGCCATACAAGTATTGGGGATCCCCCGGGCTGCAGAAGTAACACCAAACAACAGGGTGA
GCATCGACAAAAGAAACAGTACCAAGCAAATAAATAGCGTATGAAGGCAGGGCTAAAAAAATCCACATAT
AGCTGCTGCATATGCCATCATCCAAGTATATCAAGATCAAAATAATTATAAAACATACTTGTTTATTATA
ATAGATAGGTACTCAAGGTTAGAGCATATGAATAGATGCTGCATATGCCATCATGTATATGCATCAGTAA
AACCCACATCAACATGTATACCTATCCTAGATCGATATTTCCATCCATCTTAAACTCGTAACTATGAAGA
TGTATGACACACACATACAGTTCCAAAATTAATAAATACACCAGGTAGTTTGAAACAGTATTCTACTCCG
ATCTAGAACGAATGAACGACCGCCCAACCACACCACATCATCACAACCAAGCGAACAAAAAGCATCTCTG
TATATGCATCAGTAAAACCCGCATCAACATGTATACCTATCCTAGATCGATATTTCCATCCATCATCTTC
A
