>Addgene plasmid #50581 | pBUN411 | addgene partial sequence | sequence record 78041 | M13_pUC_fwd_primer
ACATAGATGACACCGCGCGCGATAATTTATCCTAGTTTGCGCGCTATATTTTGTTTTCTATCGCGTATTA
AATGTATAATTGCGGGACTCTAATCATAAAAACCCATCTCATAAATAACGTCATGCATTACATGTTAATT
ATTACATGCTTAACGTAATTCAACAGAAATTATATGATAATCATCGCAAGACCGGCAACAGGATTCAATC
TTAAGAAACTTTATTGCCAAATGTTTGAACGATCGGGGAAATTCGGATCCCCAATACTTGTATGGAGGCC
TGAGCTCACTTCTTCTTCTTCGCCTGCCCCGCCTTCTTCGTCGCCGCTGGCCGCTTGTCGCCCCCGAGCT
GAGACAGGTCGATGCGCGTCTCGTAGAGGCCGGTAATCGACTGGTGGATGAGGGTCGCGTCCAGGACCTC
CTTAGTGCTTGTGTACCTCTTGCGATCGATAGTTGTGTCGAAGTACTTGAAAGCAGCAGGGGCGCCGAGG
TTCGTCAGGGTGAAGAGATGAATGATATTCTCAGCCTGCTCCCTGATTGGCTTGTCGCGGTGCTTGTTGT
ACGCGGAGAGGACCTTATCCAGATTCGCGTCGGCCAGGATCACGCGCTTGGAGAACTCGGAAATCTGCTC
AATGATCTCGTCGAGGTAATGCTTGTGCTGCTCGACGAACAGCTGCTTCTGCTCGTTGTCCTCGGGGCTG
CCCTTGAGCTTCTCGTAGTGGGAGGCCAGGTAGAGGAAGTTCACATACTTGGACGGCAGAGCCAGCTCGT
TCCCCTTCTGCAGCTCGCCAGCGGAAGCCAGCATCCGCTTCCTGCCGTTCTCCAGCTCGAAGAGTGAGTA
CTTGGGGAGCTTAATGATCAGGTCCTTCTTCACCTCCTTGTAGCCCTTCGCCTCCAGGAAATCGATCGGG
TTCTTCTCGAAGCTGGAGCGCTCCATAATCGTGATCCCCAGCAGCTCCTTCACGCTCTTGAGCTTCT
