>Addgene plasmid #50581 | pBUN411 | addgene partial sequence | sequence record 78436 | RB-F1 5'-ggataaaccttttcacgccc-3'
TCCAGGTCTCCAAGTTCTAGGATTTTCAGAACTGCAACTTATTTTATCAAGGAATCTTTAAACATACGAA
CAGATCACTTAAAGTTCTTCTGAAGCAACTTAAAGTTATCAGGCATGCATGGATCTTGGAGGAATCAGAT
GTGCAGTCAGGGACCATAGCACAAGACAGGCGTCTTCTACTGGTGCTACCAGCAAATGCTGGAAGCCGGG
AACACTGGGTACGTTGGAAACCACGTGATGTGAAGAAGTAAGATAAACTGTAGGAGAAAAGCATTTCGTA
GTGGGCCATGAAGCCTTTCAGGACATGTATTGCAGTATGGGCCGGCCCATTACGCAATTGGACGACAACA
AAGACTAGTATTAGTACCACCTCGGCTATCCACATAGATCAAAGCTGATTTAAAAGAGTTGTGCAGATGA
TCCGTGGCGTGAGACCAACCCAGTGGACATAAGCCTGTTCGGTTCGTAAGCTGTAATGCAAGTAGCGTAT
GCGCTCACGCAACTGGTCCAGAACCTTGACCGAACGCAGCGGTGGTAACGGCGCAGTGGCGGTTTTCATG
GCTTGTTATGACTGTTTTTTTGGGGTACAGTCTATGCCTCGGGCATCCAAGCAGCAAGCGCGTTACGCCG
TGGGTCGATGTTTGATGTTATGGAGCAGCAACGATGTTACGCAGCAGGGCAGTCGCCCTAAAACAAAGTT
AAACATCATGGGGGAAGCGGTGATCGCCGAAGTATCGACTCAACTATCAGAGGTAGTTGGCGTCATCGAG
CGCCATCTCGAACCGACGTTGCTGGCCGTACATTTGTACGGCTC
